Addgene plasmid #90288: pMST1214_BB2_E_DE_pcoxA:pyrGtrunc_AMA1_2.8
Purpose: BB2 with split pyrG marker for homologous integration with linker DE (for 3 expression cassettes)
Depositing lab: Michael Sauer. Depositing organization: Universitaet fur Bodenkultur Wien (BOKU-WIEN). Publication: An efficient tool for metabolic pathway construction and gene integration for Aspergillus niger. Sarkari P, Marx H, Blumhoff ML, Mattanovich D, Sauer M, Steiger MG. Bioresour Technol. 2017 May 4. pii: S0960-8524(17)30643-0. doi: 10.1016/j.biortech.2017.05.004. PubMed 28533066.
Backbone
  Vector backbone: BB2_L_DE_syn_BbsI
  Backbone size w/o insert (bp): 2215
  Total vector size (bp): 7070
  Vector type: Bacterial Expression
Growth in bacteria
  Bacterial resistance: Ampicillin, 100 μg/mL
  Growth temperature: 37°C
  Growth strain: DH5alpha
  Copy number: Unknown
Gene/Insert
  Gene/Insert name: pyrGtrunc
  Species: A .niger
  Insert size (bp): 679
  Mutation: truncated version of pyrG gene (sequence is from 5' region)
  Cloning method: Unknown
  Sequencing primers: 5′ CATTAATGCAGCTGGCAC; 3′ GGTTATTGTCTCATGAGCGG
Terms and licenses: Academic/Nonprofit Terms; Industry Terms: Not Available to Industry
How to cite: pMST1214_BB2_E_DE_pcoxA:pyrGtrunc_AMA1_2.8 was a gift from Michael Sauer (Addgene plasmid # 90288 ; http://n2t.net/addgene:90288 ; RRID:Addgene_90288)
