[The description below was written by a language model from this plasmid's Addgene catalogue record and pLannotate feature annotations shown in this document.]
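Description:
pMST1214_BB2_E_DE_pcoxA:pyrGtrunc_AMA1_2.8 is a roughly 7.1 kb second-level ("BB2") backbone from a modular cloning toolkit developed for metabolic pathway construction and gene integration in Aspergillus niger. It is built on the BB2_L_DE_syn_BbsI backbone and, according to the record, uses linker DE and is intended for assemblies of three expression cassettes. It is catalogued as a bacterial vector because it is maintained in E. coli. There it is propagated through a high-copy ColE1/pUC-type origin and selected with ampicillin via the bla promoter and β-lactamase gene. Short fragments annotated as f1 ori and lacI appear to be backbone remnants rather than functional elements.

The fungal payload is a 679 bp truncated version of the A. niger pyrG gene, comprising only the 5' region of the coding sequence. The automated annotation labels this region as a URA3 fragment, which reflects homology between pyrG and the yeast orotidine-5'-phosphate decarboxylase rather than a yeast-derived part. The plasmid name indicates that the truncated marker sits behind the coxA promoter, although that promoter is not annotated in the feature table. Because the marker is incomplete, it cannot by itself restore uridine prototrophy. In a split-marker design, a working pyrG is reconstituted only by homologous recombination with an overlapping partner fragment, which favours recovery of correctly integrated transformants in a pyrG-deficient host. The record does not describe the partner fragment or the target locus.

The plasmid also carries a roughly 2.8 kb fragment of AMA1, the Aspergillus nidulans sequence that supports autonomous plasmid replication in filamentous fungi. The record does not explain its specific role in this integration backbone.
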