Features (pLannotate 1.2.2; 7 found; start..end, strand, type, name):
   1453..2097    +  CDS            URA3 (fragment): PYRF_YEAST - Experimental evidence at protein level: Swiss-Prot protein existence level 1. From Saccharomyces cerevisiae (strain ATCC 204508 / S288c) (Baker's yeast).
   2182..4997    -  rep_origin     AMA1 (fragment): replication origin from Aspergillus nidulans (Aleksenko and Clutterbuck, 1996)
   5019..5035    -  rep_origin     f1 ori (fragment): f1 bacteriophage origin of replication; arrow indicates direction of (+) strand synthesis
   5062..5166    +  promoter       AmpR promoter: bla
   5167..6027    +  CDS            AmpR: β-lactamase; bla; confers resistance to ampicillin, carbenicillin, and related antibiotics
   6253..6841    +  rep_origin     ori: high-copy-number ColE1/pMB1/pBR322/pUC origin of replication
   7024..50      +  CDS            lacI (fragment) (across the origin): lac repressor; lacI; The lac repressor binds to the lac operator to inhibit transcription in E. coli. This inhibition can be relieved by adding lactose or isopropyl-β-D-thiogalactopyranoside (IPTG).
>Addgene plasmid #90288 | pMST1214_BB2_E_DE_pcoxA:pyrGtrunc_AMA1_2.8 | addgene full sequence | sequence record 181730 | Addgene NGS Result
CATTAATGCAGCTGGCACGACAGGTTTCCCGACTGGAAAGCGGGCAGTGAGCGCAACACTAGTCGCAAAA
AACCCCGCCCCTGACAGGGCGGGGTTTTTTCGCGGTCTCCAGCTGGAGACGGGCACAAGGTTCATGAACC
GAAGAGGATGGGAACCCCGACCATGGCCTGCGGCCGCAGCTATCAGTCCTCTCAGCTGACGCCCCTCACG
AACCCTCGCACTCTCCCGAAATGCTCTTCGGTGTCCATGGCGCATCATCTCAGCAGCATCCCATGTCAAA
CCATGGCTTTGGGCCCACGGACTCTGTGGCCCTGCCGCAACATCACCATCACCATCGACTCCCGCCCCAT
GCAGCGCTGCGCGCCCCAGGGCGTCATGGAGTGAATGTGGAATCTCCTCCTTTGCCCTCGGGCCCGCCGA
GTGTGGTGGGCCAGCCTGGAATGCCTGATCCAGCCCCCAGGCCTCGAGGACCAAAACTGAAGTTTACTCC
CGAAGAGGACGCTCTACTGGTGGAGTTGAAGGAAAACAAGAACTTGACGTGGAAGCAAATTGCAGACTTC
TTCCCGGGCCGAACGAGCGGTACCTTGCAAGTCCGATACTGCACCAAGCTGAAGGCTAAGGATGTAGCTT
GGAGTGACGAAATGGTTCGATTTGCTCCTGATGTATTTCTACGCCTGTCTCACACATGCTAATGAAGGGA
ATAGGTACAAAGGCTGCAGCGGGCAATGCACGAGTACGAGAACGATCGGTGGCGCATCATTGCAGGGAAG
GTTGGAAATGGCTTCACCCCAGCTGCTTGCCGCGAGAAAGCCATGCAGCTCCATGAGTAAAAGCGTTGGG
GAATTTTCATATTTATATCTACTGTCGCCAGATTCGGCCCTGCTTGGACCCTCTGATCTCCTTACTCTCC
ATATTGGTTCAAATGTCGGGTCACCGATAGGGCTGGTGGTGCAGGCTTGTTGTAGGCACGGGAGGATGAT
CAGCATAACTCTGAGTCACTATAGGGACGGGTTGATGTAAGGTATTAAGTGATGTATGATAATTCATTTT
AGCCCGGGGGAACATATGGCGCCGGCATTTGTTCGTTCGCAATGAACCGACACTAGCGTCCGCTCTCGCA
GTTTAGCACCGGCTGATCCCGGGCTGAACGCGGCCATTGCTCGGCCGGGGCATGTGTTCCTTATCTACGG
CAGACCGCAGATGACCACTGGAGCAGATTATAGACCCTAAGCCCTAAGCCGGACACCCAATCGAGTAGGT
CTGCGGACCAGGTCACTGCGGGCAGCCGGAGAAGCTCCGCAACCAATCAATCCCCGGCGCTGACTAAGGG
CAGGCGACCACGGGCCGAAGCGGCTTCAAACTCACCTCAACCTCCAAACTCCCTCATCTCCAAACGTCCT
TGCCTTGTCTGCCGTCATTGCAACCCACCCACCAGGACACATGAGCAGCAAGTCCCAGCTCACCTACACT
GCCCGTGCCAGCAAGCATCCCAATGCTCTGGCGAAGAGGCTGTTCGAGATTGCCGAGGCCAAGAAAACCA
ATGTGACTGTCTCGGCTGACGTTACCACCACTAAGGAGCTACTAGATCTTGCTGACCGTCTCGGTCCCTA
CATTGCCGTGATCAAAACCCACATCGATATCCTCTCTGATTTCAGCAACGAGACTATTGAGGGACTTAAG
GCTCTCGCGCAGAAGCACAACTTTCTCATCTTCGAGGACCGCAAGTTCATTGACATCGGCAACACGGTCC
AGAAGCAATACCACGGCGGTACCCTCCGTATCTCGGAATGGGCCCACATCATCAACTGCAGCATTCTCCC
TGGTGAGGGTATCGTCGAGGCTCTCGCTCAGACGGCGTCTGCACCGGACTTCGCCTACGGCCCCGAACGC
GGTCTGTTGATCTTGGCAGAGATGACCTCTAAGGGCTCCTTGGCTACCGGCCAGTACACTACTTCCTCGG
TCGATTATGCCCGGAAATACAAGAACTTCGTTATGGGATTCGTGTCGACGCGCGCGTTGGGTGAGGTGCA
GTCGGAAGTCAGCTCTCCTTCGGATGAGGAGGACTTTGTGGTTTTCACGACTGGTGTGAACATTAACCTC
CAAGTCGCAATTGACCTACGCTTATGCTGCAGACGCGTTACGTATCGGATCCAGAATTCGTGATATCTGA
ATTCGTCGACAAGCTTATTTTTTGTATACTGTTTTGTGATAGCACGAAGTTTTTCCACGGTATCTTGTTA
AAAATATATATTTGTGGCGGGCTTACCTACATCAAATTAATAAGAGACTAATTATAAACTAAACACACAA
GCAAGCTACTTTAGGGTAAAAGTTTATAAATGCTTTTGACGTATAAACGTTGCTTGTATTTATTATTACA
ATTAAAGGTGGATAGAAAACCTAGAGACTAGTTAGAAACTAATCTCAGGTTTGCGTTAAACTAAATCAGA
GCCCGAGAGGTTAACAGAACCTAGAAGGGGACTAGATATCCGGGTAGGGAAACAAAAAAAAAAAACAAGA
CAGCCACATATTAGGGAGACTAGTTAGAAGCTAGTTCCAGGACTAGGAAAATAAAAGACAATGATACCAC
AGTCTAGTTGACAACTAGATAGATTCTAGATTGAGGCCAAAGTCTCTGAGATCCAGGTTAGTTGCAACTA
ATACTAGTTAGTATCTAGTCTCCTATAACTCTGAAGCTAGAATAACTTACTACTATTATCCTCACCACTG
TTCAGCTGCGCAAACGGAGTGATTGCAAGGTGTTCAGAGACTAGTTATTGACTAGTCAGTGACTAGCAAT
AACTAACAAGGTATTAACCTACCATGTCTGCCATCACCCTGCACTTCCTCGGGCTCAGCAGCCTTTTCCT
CCTCATTTTCATGCTCATTTTCCTTGTTTAAGACTGTGACTAGTCAAAGACTAGTCCAGAACCACAAAGG
AGAAATGTCTTACCACTTTCTTCATTGCTTGTCTCTTTTGCATTATCCATGTCTGCAACTAGTTAGAGTC
TAGTTAGTGACTAGTCCGACGAGGACTTGCTTGTCTCCGGATTGTTGGAGGAACTCTCCAGGGCCTCAAG
ATCCACAACAGAGCCTTCTAGATGACTGGTCAATAACTAGTTGGTCTTTGTCTGAGTCTGACTTACGAGG
TTGCATACTCGCTCCCTTTGCCTCGTCAATCGATGAGAAAAAGCGCCAAAACTCGCAATATGGCTTTGAA
CCACACGGTGCTGAGACTAGTTAGAATCTAGTCCCAAACTAGCTTGGATAGCTTACCTTTGCCCTTTGCG
TTGCGACAGGTCTTGCAGGGTATGGTTCCTTTCTCACCAGCTGATTTAGCTGCCTTGCTACCCTCACGGC
GGATCTGCATAAAGAGTGGCTAGAGGTTATAAATTAGCACTGATCCTAGGTACGGGGCTGAATGTAACTT
GCCTTTCCTTTCTCATCGCGCGGCAAGACAGGCTTGCTCAAATTCCTACCAGTCACAGGGGTATGCACGG
CGTACGGACCACTTGAACTAGTCACAGATTAGTTAGCAACTAGTCTGCATTGAATGGCTGTACTTACGGG
CCCTCGCCATTGTCCTGATCATTTCCAGCTTCACCCTCGTTGCTGCAAAGTAGTTAGTGACTAGTCAAGG
ACTAGTTGAAATGGGAGAAGAAACTCACGAATTCTCGACACCCTTAGTATTGTGGTCCTTGGACTTGGTG
CTGCTATATATTAGCTAATACACTAGTTAGACTCACAGAAACTTACGCAGCTCGCTTGCGCTTCTTGGTA
GGAGTCGGGGTTGGGAGAACAGTGCCTTCAAACAAGCCTTCATACCATGCTACTTGACTAGTCAGGGACT
AGTCACCAAGTAATCTAGATAGGACTTGCCTTTGGCCTCCATCAGTTCCTTCATAGTGGGAGGTCCATTG
TGCAATGTAAACTCCATGCCGTGGGAGTTCTTGTCCTTCAAGTGCTTGACCAATATGTTTCTGTTGGCAG
AGGGAACCTGTCAACTAGTTAATAACTAGTCAGAAACTAGTATAGCAGTAGACTCACTGTACGCTTGAGG
CATCCCTTCACTCGGCAGTAGACTTCATATGGATGGATATCAGGCACGCCATTGTCGTCCTGTGGACTAG
TCAGTAACTAGGCTTAAAGCTAGTCGGGTCGGCTTACTATCTTGAAATCCGGCAGCGTAAGCTCCCCGTC
CTTAACTGCCTCGAGATAGTGACAGTACTCTGGGGACTTTCGGAGATCGTTATCGCGAATGCTCGGCATA
CTAATCGTTGACTAGTCTTGGACTAGTCCCGAGCAAAAAGGATTGGAGGAGGAGGAGGAAGGTGAGAGTG
AGACAAAGAGCGAAATAAGAGCTTCAAAGGCTATCTCTAAGCAGTATGAAGGTTAAGTATCTAGTTCTTG
ACTAGATTTAAAAGAGATTTCGACTAGTTATGTACCTGGAGTTTGGATATAGGAATGTGTTGTGGTAACG
AAATGTAAGGGGGAGGAAAGAAAAAGTCGGTCAAGAGGTAACTCTAAGTCGGCCATTCCTTTTTGGGAGG
CGCTAACCATAAACGGCATGGTCGACTTAGAGTTAGCTCAGGGAATTTAGGGAGTTATCTGCGACCACCG
AGGAACGGCGGAATGCCAAAGAATCCCGATGGAGCTCTAGCTGGCGGTTGACAACCCCACCTTTTGGCGT
TTCTGCGGCGTTGCAGGCGGGACTGGATACTTCGTAGAACCAGAAAGGCAAGGCAGAACGCGCTCAGCAA
GAGTGTTGGAAGTGATAGCATGATGTGCCTTGTTAACTAGGTCAAAATCTGCAGTATGCTTGATGTTATC
CAAAGTGTGAGAGAGGAAGGTCCAAACATACACGATTGGGAGAGGGCCTAGGTATAAGAGTTTTTGAGTA
GAACGCATGTGAGCCCAGCCATCTCGAGGAGATTAAACACGGGCCGGCATTTGATGGCTATGTTAGTACC
CCAATGGAAAGCCTGAGAGTCCAGTGGCGCTGGAGGGAGACCACCGGTGCCGCTACAGGGCGCGTCAGGT
GGCACTTTTCGGGGAAATGTGCGCGGAACCCCTATTTGTTTATTTTTCTAAATACATTCAAATATGTATC
CGCTCATGAGACAATAACCCTGATAAATGCTTCAATAATATTGAAAAAGGAAGAGTATGAGTATTCAACA
TTTCCGTGTCGCCCTTATTCCCTTTTTTGCGGCATTTTGCCTTCCTGTTTTTGCTCACCCAGAAACGCTG
GTGAAAGTAAAAGATGCTGAAGATCAGTTGGGTGCACGAGTGGGTTACATCGAACTGGATCTCAACAGCG
GTAAGATCCTTGAGAGTTTTCGCCCCGAAGAACGTTTTCCAATGATGAGCACTTTTAAAGTTCTGCTATG
TGGCGCGGTATTATCCCGTATTGACGCCGGGCAAGAGCAACTCGGTCGCCGCATACACTATTCTCAGAAT
GACTTGGTTGAGTACTCACCAGTCACAGAAAAGCATCTTACGGATGGCATGACAGTAAGAGAATTATGCA
GTGCTGCCATAACCATGAGTGATAACACTGCGGCCAACTTACTTCTGACAACGATCGGAGGACCGAAGGA
GCTAACCGCTTTTTTGCACAACATGGGGGATCATGTAACTCGCCTTGATCGTTGGGAACCGGAGCTGAAT
GAAGCCATACCAAACGACGAGCGTGACACCACGATGCCTGTAGCAATGGCAACAACGTTGCGCAAACTAT
TAACTGGCGAACTACTTACTCTAGCTTCCCGGCAACAATTAATAGACTGGATGGAGGCGGATAAAGTTGC
AGGACCACTTCTGCGCTCGGCCCTTCCGGCTGGCTGGTTTATTGCTGATAAATCTGGAGCCGGTGAGCGT
GGCTCTCGCGGTATCATTGCAGCACTGGGGCCAGATGGTAAGCCCTCCCGTATCGTAGTTATCTACACGA
CGGGGAGTCAGGCAACTATGGATGAACGAAATAGACAGATCGCTGAGATAGGTGCCTCACTGATTAAGCA
TTGGTAACTGTCAGACCAAGTTTACTCATATATACTTTAGATTGATTTAAAACTTCATTTTTAATTTAAA
AGGATCTAGGTGAAGATCCTTTTTGATAATCTCATGAACAATAAAACTGTCTGCTTACATAAACAGTAAT
ACAAGGGGTGTAGATCTCATGACCAAAATCCCTTAACGTGAGTTTTCGTTCCACTGAGCGTCAGACCCCG
TAGAAAAGATCAAAGGATCTTCTTGAGATCCTTTTTTTCTGCGCGTAATCTGCTGCTTGCAAACAAAAAA
ACCACCGCTACCAGCGGTGGTTTGTTTGCCGGATCAAGAGCTACCAACTCTTTTTCCGAAGGTAACTGGC
TTCAGCAGAGCGCAGATACCAAATACTGTTCTTCTAGTGTAGCCGTAGTTAGGCCACCACTTCAAGAACT
CTGTAGCACCGCCTACATACCTCGCTCTGCTAATCCTGTTACCAGTGGCTGCTGCCAGTGGCGATAAGTC
GTGTCTTACCGGGTTGGACTCAAGACGATAGTTACCGGATAAGGCGCAGCGGTCGGGCTGAACGGGGGGT
TCGTGCACACAGCCCAGCTTGGAGCGAACGACCTACACCGAACTGAGATACCTACAGCGTGAGCTATGAG
AAAGCGCCACGCTTCCCGAAGGGAGAAAGGCGGACAGGTATCCGGTAAGCGGCAGGGTCGGAACAGGAGA
GCGCACGAGGGAGCTTCCAGGGGGAAACGCCTGGTATCTTTATAGTCCTGTCGGGTTTCGCCACCTCTGA
CTTGAGCGTCGATTTTTGTGATGCTCGTCAGGGGGGCGGAGCCTATGGAAAAACGCCAGCAACGCGGCCT
TTTTACGGTTCCTGGCCTTTTGCTGGCCTTTTGCTCACATGTTCTTTCCTGCGTTATCCCCTGATTCTGT
GGATAACCGTATTACCGCCTTTGAGTGAGCTGATACCGCTCGCCGCAGCCGAACGACCGAGCGCAGCGAG
TCAGTGAGCGAGGAAGCGGAAGAGCGCCCAATACGCAAACCGCCTCTCCCCGCGCGTTGGCCGATT
